Addgene plasmid #106707: gh44
Purpose: expression of gRNA targeting ST6GALNAC3
Depositing lab: Eric-Paul Bennett. Depositing organization: University of Copenhagen. Publication: A validated gRNA library for CRISPR/Cas9 targeting of the human glycosyltransferase genome. Narimatsu Y, Joshi HJ, Zhang Y, Gomes C, Chen YH, Lorenzetti F, Furukawa S, Schjoldager K, Hansen L, Clausen H, Bennett EP, Wandall HH. Glycobiology. 2018 Jan 5. pii: 4791732. doi: 10.1093/glycob/cwx101. PubMed 29315387.
Backbone
  Vector backbone: EPB104
  Backbone manufacturer: Eric-Paul Bennett (Addgene plasmid # 68369)
  Backbone size w/o insert (bp): 2376
  Vector type: Mammalian Expression
Growth in bacteria
  Bacterial resistance: Ampicillin, 100 μg/mL
  Growth temperature: 37°C
  Growth strain: DH5alpha
  Copy number: High Copy
Gene/Insert
  Gene/Insert name: ST6GALNAC3
  gRNA/shRNA sequence: GTATCCATAGTGAGTTCGAA
  Species: H. sapiens (human)
  Entrez Gene: ST6GALNAC3 (a.k.a. STY, SIAT7C, PRO7177, FLJ13669, FLJ27239, ST6GALNACIII)
  Cloning method: Restriction Enzyme; 5′ cloning site unknown (unknown if destroyed); 3′ cloning site unknown (unknown if destroyed)
  Sequencing primers: 5′ T7NP
Terms and licenses: Academic/Nonprofit Terms; Industry Terms: Not Available to Industry
How to cite: gh44 was a gift from Eric-Paul Bennett (Addgene plasmid # 106707 ; http://n2t.net/addgene:106707 ; RRID:Addgene_106707)
