[The description below was written by a language model from this plasmid's Addgene catalogue record and pLannotate feature annotations shown in this document.]
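Description:
gh44 is a small mammalian guide-RNA expression plasmid (about 2.7 kb in the assembled sequence) built on the EPB104 backbone and designed to deliver a single CRISPR guide against human ST6GALNAC3, a sialyltransferase gene. It belongs to a validated gRNA collection covering the human glycosyltransferase genes. In bacteria it is maintained as a high-copy plasmid through a ColE1/pUC-type origin and selected with ampicillin via the β-lactamase gene and its native promoter.

The functional cassette is compact. A human U6 RNA polymerase III promoter is followed by a short gap that accommodates the 20-nucleotide targeting spacer, and then by the Streptococcus pyogenes Cas9 gRNA scaffold, so that transcription in mammalian cells yields a complete single guide RNA. The plasmid carries no Cas9 coding sequence and no mammalian selection marker or reporter among the annotated features, so the nuclease must be supplied separately, for example from a co-transfected plasmid or a Cas9-expressing cell line. A T7 promoter lies upstream of the U6 promoter and corresponds to the region used for sequence verification of the insert.

The remaining annotations, namely partial M13 origin, lacZα, lacI and RSF origin fragments, are short remnants of the parental cloning vector and are not expected to be functional. The record notes restriction-enzyme cloning of the guide but does not state the sites used. The typical application is targeted knockout or editing of ST6GALNAC3 in human cells for studies of glycosylation.
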