Features (pLannotate 1.2.2; 10 found; start..end, strand, type, name):
      3..134     -  rep_origin     M13 ori (fragment): M13 bacteriophage origin of replication; arrow indicates direction of (+) strand synthesis
    155..311     -  CDS            lacZα (fragment): LacZα fragment of β-galactosidase; lacZ fragment
    320..338     +  promoter       T7 promoter: promoter for bacteriophage T7 RNA polymerase
    398..638     +  promoter       U6 promoter: RNA polymerase III promoter for human U6 snRNA
    667..742     +  misc_RNA       gRNA scaffold: guide RNA scaffold for the Streptococcus pyogenes CRISPR/Cas9 system
    789..836     -  CDS            lacI (fragment): lac repressor; lacI; The lac repressor binds to the lac operator to inhibit transcription in E. coli. This inhibition can be relieved by adding lactose or isopropyl-β-D-thiogalactopyranoside (IPTG).
    873..913     -  rep_origin     RSF ori (fragment): Plasmids containing the RSF 1030 origin of replication can be propagated in E. coli cells that contain additional plasmids with compatible origins.
    991..1579    -  rep_origin     ori: high-copy-number ColE1/pMB1/pBR322/pUC origin of replication
   1750..2610    -  CDS            AmpR: β-lactamase; bla; confers resistance to ampicillin, carbenicillin, and related antibiotics
   2611..2715    -  promoter       AmpR promoter: bla
>Addgene plasmid #106707 | gh44 | addgene full sequence | sequence record 220787 | Addgene Assembled Full Sequence
CTAAATTGTAAGCGTTAATATTTTGTTAAAATTCGCGTTAAATTTTTGTTAAATCAGCTCATTTTTTAAC
CAATAGGCCGAAATCGGCAAAATCCCTTATAAATCAAAAGAATAGACCGAGATAGGGTTGAGTGGCCGCT
ACAGGGCGCTCCCATTCGCCATTCAGGCTGCGCAACTGTTGGGAAGGGCGTTTCGGTGCGGGCCTCTTCG
CTATTACGCCAGCTGGCGAAAGGGGGATGTGCTGCAAGGCGATTAAGTTGGGTAACGCCAGGGTTTTCCC
AGTCACGACGTTGTAAAACGACGGCCAGTGAGCGCGACGTAATACGACTCACTATAGGGCGAATTGGCGG
AAGGCCGTCAAGGCCACGTGTCTTGTCCAGAGCTCGATATCGAATTCGAGGGCCTATTTCCCATGATTCC
TTCATATTTGCATATACGATACAAGGCTGTTAGAGAGATAATTGGAATTAATTTGACTGTAAACACAAAG
ATATTAGTACAAAATACGTGACGTAGAAAGTAATAATTTCTTGGGTAGTTTGCAGTTTTAAAATTATGTT
TTAAAATGGACTATCATATGCTTACCGTAACTTGAAAGTATTTCGATTTCTTGGCTTTATATATCTTGTG
GAAAGGACGAAACACCGTATCCATAGTGAGTTCGAAGTTTTAGAGCTAGAAATAGCAAGTTAAAATAAGG
CTAGTCCGTTATCAACTTGAAAAAGTGGCACCGAGTCGGTGCTTTTTTTGGTACCTGGAGCACAAGACTG
GCCTCATGGGCCTTCCGCTCACTGCCCGCTTTCCAGTCGGGAAACCTGTCGTGCCAGCTGCATTAACATG
GTCATAGCTGTTTCCTTGCGTATTGGGCGCTCTCCGCTTCCTCGCTCACTGACTCGCTGCGCTCGGTCGT
TCGGGTAAAGCCTGGGGTGCCTAATGAGCAAAAGGCCAGCAAAAGGCCAGGAACCGTAAAAAGGCCGCGT
TGCTGGCGTTTTTCCATAGGCTCCGCCCCCCTGACGAGCATCACAAAAATCGACGCTCAAGTCAGAGGTG
GCGAAACCCGACAGGACTATAAAGATACCAGGCGTTTCCCCCTGGAAGCTCCCTCGTGCGCTCTCCTGTT
CCGACCCTGCCGCTTACCGGATACCTGTCCGCCTTTCTCCCTTCGGGAAGCGTGGCGCTTTCTCATAGCT
CACGCTGTAGGTATCTCAGTTCGGTGTAGGTCGTTCGCTCCAAGCTGGGCTGTGTGCACGAACCCCCCGT
TCAGCCCGACCGCTGCGCCTTATCCGGTAACTATCGTCTTGAGTCCAACCCGGTAAGACACGACTTATCG
CCACTGGCAGCAGCCACTGGTAACAGGATTAGCAGAGCGAGGTATGTAGGCGGTGCTACAGAGTTCTTGA
AGTGGTGGCCTAACTACGGCTACACTAGAAGAACAGTATTTGGTATCTGCGCTCTGCTGAAGCCAGTTAC
CTTCGGAAAAAGAGTTGGTAGCTCTTGATCCGGCAAACAAACCACCGCTGGTAGCGGTGGTTTTTTTGTT
TGCAAGCAGCAGATTACGCGCAGAAAAAAAGGATCTCAAGAAGATCCTTTGATCTTTTCTACGGGGTCTG
ACGCTCAGTGGAACGAAAACTCACGTTAAGGGATTTTGGTCATGAGATTATCAAAAAGGATCTTCACCTA
GATCCTTTTAAATTAAAAATGAAGTTTTAAATCAATCTAAAGTATATATGAGTAAACTTGGTCTGACAGT
TACCAATGCTTAATCAGTGAGGCACCTATCTCAGCGATCTGTCTATTTCGTTCATCCATAGTTGCCTGAC
TCCCCGTCGTGTAGATAACTACGATACGGGAGGGCTTACCATCTGGCCCCAGTGCTGCAATGATACCGCG
AGAACCACGCTCACCGGCTCCAGATTTATCAGCAATAAACCAGCCAGCCGGAAGGGCCGAGCGCAGAAGT
GGTCCTGCAACTTTATCCGCCTCCATCCAGTCTATTAATTGTTGCCGGGAAGCTAGAGTAAGTAGTTCGC
CAGTTAATAGTTTGCGCAACGTTGTTGCCATTGCTACAGGCATCGTGGTGTCACGCTCGTCGTTTGGTAT
GGCTTCATTCAGCTCCGGTTCCCAACGATCAAGGCGAGTTACATGATCCCCCATGTTGTGCAAAAAAGCG
GTTAGCTCCTTCGGTCCTCCGATCGTTGTCAGAAGTAAGTTGGCCGCAGTGTTATCACTCATGGTTATGG
CAGCACTGCATAATTCTCTTACTGTCATGCCATCCGTAAGATGCTTTTCTGTGACTGGTGAGTACTCAAC
CAAGTCATTCTGAGAATAGTGTATGCGGCGACCGAGTTGCTCTTGCCCGGCGTCAATACGGGATAATACC
GCGCCACATAGCAGAACTTTAAAAGTGCTCATCATTGGAAAACGTTCTTCGGGGCGAAAACTCTCAAGGA
TCTTACCGCTGTTGAGATCCAGTTCGATGTAACCCACTCGTGCACCCAACTGATCTTCAGCATCTTTTAC
TTTCACCAGCGTTTCTGGGTGAGCAAAAACAGGAAGGCAAAATGCCGCAAAAAAGGGAATAAGGGCGACA
CGGAAATGTTGAATACTCATACTCTTCCTTTTTCAATATTATTGAAGCATTTATCAGGGTTATTGTCTCA
TGAGCGGATACATATTTGAATGTATTTAGAAAAATAAACAAATAGGGGTTCCGCGCACATTTCCCCGAAA
AGTGCCAC
