>Addgene plasmid #106707 | gh44 | addgene partial sequence | sequence record 220788 | hU6-F
GGAATTAATTTGACTGTAAACACAAAGATATTAGTACAAAATACGTGACGTAGAAAGTAATAATTTCTTG
GGTAGTTTGCAGTTTTAAAATTATGTTTTAAAATGGACTATCATATGCTTACCGTAACTTGAAAGTATTT
CGATTTCTTGGCTTTATATATCTTGTGGAAAGGACGAAACACCGTATCCATAGTGAGTTCGAAGTTTTAG
AGCTAGAAATAGCAAGTTAAAATAAGGCTAGTCCGTTATCAACTTGAAAAAGTGGCACCGAGTCGGTGCT
TTTTTTGGTACCTGGAGCACAAGACTGGCCTCATGGGCCTTCCGCTCACTGCCCGCTTTCCAGTCGGGAA
ACCTGTCGTGCCAGCTGCATTAACATGGTCATAGCTGTTTCCTTGCGTATTGGGCGCTCTCCGCTTCCTC
GCTCACTGACTCGCTGCGCTCGGTCGTTCGGGTAAAGCCTGGGGTGCCTAATGAGCAAAAGGCCAGCAAA
AGGCCAGGAACCGTAAAAAGGCCGCGTTGCTGGCGTTTTTCCATAGGCTCCGCCCCCCTGACGAGCATCA
CAAAAATCGACGCTCAAGTCAGAGGTGGCGAAACCCGACAGGACTATAAAGATACCAGGCGTTTCCCCCT
GGAAGCTCCCTCGTGCGCTCTCCTGTTCCGACCCTGCCGCTTACCGGATACCTGTCCGCCTTTCTCCCTT
CGGGAAGCGTGGCGCTTTCTCATAGCTCACGCTGTAGGTATCTCAGTTCGGTGTAGGTCGTTCGCTCCAA
GCTGGGCTGTGTGCACGAACCCCCCGTTCAGCCCGACCGCTGCGCCTTATCCGGTAACTATCGTCTTGAG
TCCAACCCGGTAAGACACGACTTATCGCCACTGGCAGCAGCCACTGGTAACAGGATTAGCAGAGCGAGGT
ATGTAGGCGGTGCTACAGAGTTCTTGAAGTGGTGGCCTAACTACGGCTAC
